>Addgene plasmid #126691 | pHAGE2-RSV-jGCaMP7f-W | addgene full sequence | sequence record 245678 | Addgene NGS Result
TGGAAGGGCTAATTCACTCCCAAAGAAGACAAGATATCCTTGATCTGTGGATCTACCACACACAAGGCTA
CTTCCCTGATTAGCAGAACTACACACCAGGGCCAGGGGTCAGATATCCACTGACCTTTGGATGGTGCTAC
AAGCTAGTACCAGTTGAGCCAGATAAGGTAGAAGAGGCCAATAAAGGAGAGAACACCAGCTTGTTACACC
CTGTGAGCCTGCATGGGATGGATGACCCGGAGAGAGAAGTGTTAGAGTGGAGGTTTGACAGCCGCCTAGC
ATTTCATCACGTGGCCCGAGAGCTGCATCCGGAGTACTTCAAGAACTGCTGATATCGAGCTTGCTACAAG
GGACTTTCCGCTGGGGACTTTCCAGGGAGGCGTGGCCTGGGCGGGACTGGGGAGTGGCGAGCCCTCAGAT
CCTGCATATAAGCAGCTGCTTTTTGCCTGTACTGGGTCTCTCTGGTTAGACCAGATCTGAGCCTGGGAGC
TCTCTGGCTAACTAGGGAACCCACTGCTTAAGCCTCAATAAAGCTTGCCTTGAGTGCTTCAAGTAGTGTG
TGCCCGTCTGTTGTGTGACTCTGGTAACTAGAGATCCCTCAGACCCTTTTAGTCAGTGTGGAAAATCTCT
AGCAGTGGCGCCCGAACAGGGACTTGAAAGCGAAAGGGAAACCAGAGGAGCTCTCTCGACGCAGGACTCG
GCTTGCTGAAGCGCGCACGGCAAGAGGCGAGGGGCGGCGACTGGTGAGTACGCCAAAAATTTTGACTAGC
GGAGGCTAGAAGGAGAGAGATGGGTGCGAGAGCGTCAGTATTAAGCGGGGGAGAATTAGATCGCGATGGG
AAAAAATTCGGTTAAGGCCAGGGGGAAAGAAAAAATATAAATTAAAACATATAGTATGGGCAAGCAGGGA
GCTAGAACGATTCGCAGTTAATCCTGGCCTGTTAGAAACATCAGAAGGCTGTAGACAAATACTGGGACAG
CTACAACCATCCCTTCAGACAGGATCAGAAGAACTTAGATCATTATATAATACAGTAGCAACCCTCTATT
GTGTGCATCAAAGGATAGAGATAAAAGACACCAAGGAAGCTTTAGACAAGATAGAGGAAGAGCAAAACAA
AAGTAAGACCACCGCACAGCAAGCGGCCGGCCGCTGATCTTCAGACCTGGAGGAGGAGATATGAGGGACA
ATTGGAGAAGTGAATTATATAAATATAAAGTAGTAAAAATTGAACCATTAGGAGTAGCACCCACCAAGGC
AAAGAGAAGAGTGGTGCAGAGAGAAAAAAGAGCAGTGGGAATAGGAGCTTTGTTCCTTGGGTTCTTGGGA
GCAGCAGGAAGCACTATGGGCGCAGCGTCAATGACGCTGACGGTACAGGCCAGACAATTATTGTCTGGTA
TAGTGCAGCAGCAGAACAATTTGCTGAGGGCTATTGAGGCGCAACAGCATCTGTTGCAACTCACAGTCTG
GGGCATCAAGCAGCTCCAGGCAAGAATCCTGGCTGTGGAAAGATACCTAAAGGATCAACAGCTCCTGGGG
ATTTGGGGTTGCTCTGGAAAACTCATTTGCACCACTGCTGTGCCTTGGAATGCTAGTTGGAGTAATAAAT
CTCTGGAACAGATTTGGAATCACACGACCTGGATGGAGTGGGACAGAGAAATTAACAATTACACAAGCTT
AATACACTCCTTAATTGAAGAATCGCAAAACCAGCAAGAAAAGAATGAACAAGAATTATTGGAATTAGAT
AAATGGGCAAGTTTGTGGAATTGGTTTAACATAACAAATTGGCTGTGGTATATAAAATTATTCATAATGA
TAGTAGGAGGCTTGGTAGGTTTAAGAATAGTTTTTGCTGTACTTTCTATAGTGAATAGAGTTAGGCAGGG
ATATTCACCATTATCGTTTCAGACCCACCTCCCAACCCCGAGGGGACCCGACAGGCCCGAAGGAATAGAA
GAAGAAGGTGGAGAGAGAGACAGAGACAGATCCATTCGATTAGTGAACGGATCTCGACGGTATCGCCGAA
TTCACAAATGGCAGTATTCATCCACAATTTTAAAAGAAAAGGGGGGATTGGGGGGTACAGTGCAGGGGAA
AGAATAGTAGACATAATAGCAACAGACATACAAACTAAAGAATTACAAAAACAAATTACAAAAATTCAAA
ATTTTCGGGTTTATTACAGGGACAGCAGAGATCCAGTTTGGACTAGTAATGTAGTCTTATGCAATACTCT
TGTAGTCTTGCAACATGGTAACGATGAGTTAGCAACATGCCTTACAAGGAGAGAAAAAGCACCGTGCATG
CCGATTGGTGGAAGTAAGGTGGTACGATCGTGCCTTATTAGGAAGGCAACAGACGGGTCTGACATGGATT
GGACGAACCACTGAATTCCGCATTGCAGAGATATTGTATTTAAGTGCCTAGCTCGATACAATAAACGCCA
TTTGACCATTCACCACATTGGTGTGCACCGCGGCCGCGCCACCATGGGTTCTCATCATCATCATCATCAT
GGTATGGCTAGCATGACTGGTGGACAGCAAATGGGTCGGGATCTGTACGACGATGACGATAAGGATCTCG
CCACCATGGTCGACTCATCACGTCGTAAGTGGAATAAGACAGGTCACGCAGTCAGAGCTATAGGTCGGCT
GAGCTCACTCGAGAACGTCTATATCAAGGCCGACAAGCAGAAGAACGGCATCAAGGCGAACTTCAAGATC
CGCCACAACATCGAGGACGGCGGCGTGCAGCTCGCCTACCACTACCAGCAGAACACCCCCATCGGCGACG
GCCCCGTGCTGCTGCCCGACAACCACTACCTGAGCGTGCAGTCCAAACTTTCGAAAGACCCCAACGAGAA
GCGCGATCACATGGTCCTGCTGGAGTTCGTGACCGCCGCCGGGATCACTCTCGGCATGGACGAGCTGTAC
AAGGGCGGTACCGGAGGGAGCATGGTGAGCAAGGGCGAGGAGCTGTTCACCGGGGTGGTGCCCATCCTGG
TCGAGCTGGACGGCGACGTAAACGGCCACAAGTTCAGCGTGTCCGGCGAGGGTGAGGGCGATGCCACCTA
CGGCAAGCTGACCCTGAAGTTCATCTGCACCACCGGCAAGCTGCCCGTGCCCTGGCCCACCCTCGTGACC
ACCCTGACCTACGGCGTGCAGTGCTTCAGCCGCTACCCCGACCACATGAAGCAGCACGACTTCTTCAAGT
CCGCCATGCCCGAAGGCTACATCCAGGAGCGCACCATCTTCTTCAAGGACGACGGCAACTACAAGACCCG
CGCCGAGGTGAAGTTCGAGGGCGACACCCTGGTGAACCGCATCGAGCTTAAGGGCATCGACTTCAAGGAG
GACGGCAACATCCTGGGGCACAAGCTGGAGTACAACCTGCCGGACCAACTGACTGAAGAGCAGATCGCAG
AATTTAAAGAGCTGTTCTCCCTATTTGACAAGGACGGGGATGGGACAATAACAACCAAGGAGCTGGGGAC
GGTGATGCGGTCTCTGGGGCAGAACCCCACAGAAGCAGAGCTGCAGGACATGATCAATGAAGTAGATGCC
GACGGTGACGGCACAATCGACTTCCCTGAGTTCCTGACAATGATGGCAAGAAAAATGAAATACACAGACA
GTGAAGAAGAAATTAGAGAAGCGTTCCGTGTGTTTGATAAGGATGGCAATGGCTACATCAGTGCAGCAGA
GCTTCGCCACGTGATGACAAACCTTGGAGAGAAGTTAACAGATGAAGAGGTTGATGAAATGATCAGGGAA
GCAGACATCGATGGGGATGGTCAGGTAAACTACGAAGAGTTTGTACAAATGATGACAGCGAAGTGAGGAT
CCTAATCAACCTCTGGATTACAAAATTTGTGAAAGATTGACTGGTATTCTTAACTATGTTGCTCCTTTTA
CGCTATGTGGATACGCTGCTTTAATGCCTTTGTATCATGCTATTGCTTCCCGTATGGCTTTCATTTTCTC
CTCCTTGTATAAATCCTGGTTGCTGTCTCTTTATGAGGAGTTGTGGCCCGTTGTCAGGCAACGTGGCGTG
GTGTGCACTGTGTTTGCTGACGCAACCCCCACTGGTTGGGGCATTGCCACCACCTGTCAGCTCCTTTCCG
GGACTTTCGCTTTCCCCCTCCCTATTGCCACGGCGGAACTCATCGCCGCCTGCCTTGCCCGCTGCTGGAC
AGGGGCTCGGCTGTTGGGCACTGACAATTCCGTGGTGTTGTCGGGGAAATCATCGTCCTTTCCTTGGCTG
CTCGCCTGTGTTGCCACCTGGATTCTGCGCGGGACGTCCTTCTGCTACGTCCCTTCGGCCCTCAATCCAG
CGGACCTTCCTTCCCGCGGCCTGCTGCCGGCTCTGCGGCCTCTTCCGCGTCTTCGCCTTCGCCCTCAGAC
GAGTCGGATCTCCCTTTGGGCCGCCTCCCCGCCTGAGATCCTTTAAGACCAATGACTTACAAGGCAGCTG
TAGATCTTAGCCACTTTTTAAAAGAAAAGGGGGGACTGGAAGGGCTAATTCACTCCCAACGAAGACAAGA
TCTGCTTTTTGCTTGTACTGGGTCTCTCTGGTTAGACCAGATCTGAGCCTGGGAGCTCTCTGGCTAACTA
GGGAACCCACTGCTTAAGCCTCAATAAAGCTTGCCTTGAGTGCTTCAAGTAGTGTGTGCCCGTCTGTTGT
GTGACTCTGGTAACTAGAGATCCCTCAGACCCTTTTAGTCAGTGTGGAAAATCTCTAGCAGTAGTAGTTC
ATGTCATCTTATTATTCAGTATTTATAACTTGCAAAGAAATGAATATCAGAGAGTGAGAGGCCCGGGTTA
ATTAAGGAAAGGGCTAGATCATTCTTGAAGACGAAAGGGCCTCGTGATACGCCTATTTTTATAGGTTAAT
GTCATGATAATAATGGTTTCTTAGACGTCAGGTGGCACTTTTCGGGGAAATGTGCGCGGAACCCCTATTT
GTTTATTTTTCTAAATACATTCAAATATGTATCCGCTCATGAGACAATAACCCTGATAAATGCTTCAATA
ATATTGAAAAAGGAAGAGTATGAGTATTCAACATTTCCGTGTCGCCCTTATTCCCTTTTTTGCGGCATTT
TGCCTTCCTGTTTTTGCTCACCCAGAAACGCTGGTGAAAGTAAAAGATGCTGAAGATCAGTTGGGTGCAC
GAGTGGGTTACATCGAACTGGATCTCAACAGCGGTAAGATCCTTGAGAGTTTTCGCCCCGAAGAACGTTT
TCCAATGATGAGCACTTTTAAAGTTCTGCTATGTGGCGCGGTATTATCCCGTGTTGACGCCGGGCAAGAG
CAACTCGGTCGCCGCATACACTATTCTCAGAATGACTTGGTTGAGTACTCACCAGTCACAGAAAAGCATC
TTACGGATGGCATGACAGTAAGAGAATTATGCAGTGCTGCCATAACCATGAGTGATAACACTGCGGCCAA
CTTACTTCTGACAACGATCGGAGGACCGAAGGAGCTAACCGCTTTTTTGCACAACATGGGGGATCATGTA
ACTCGCCTTGATCGTTGGGAACCGGAGCTGAATGAAGCCATACCAAACGACGAGCGTGACACCACGATGC
CTGTAGCAATGGCAACAACGTTGCGCAAACTATTAACTGGCGAACTACTTACTCTAGCTTCCCGGCAACA
ATTAATAGACTGGATGGAGGCGGATAAAGTTGCAGGACCACTTCTGCGCTCGGCCCTTCCGGCTGGCTGG
TTTATTGCTGATAAATCTGGAGCCGGTGAGCGTGGGTCTCGCGGTATCATTGCAGCACTGGGGCCAGATG
GTAAGCCCTCCCGTATCGTAGTTATCTACACGACGGGGAGTCAGGCAACTATGGATGAACGAAATAGACA
GATCGCTGAGATAGGTGCCTCACTGATTAAGCATTGGTAACTGTCAGACCAAGTTTACTCATATATACTT
TAGATTGATTTAAAACTTCATTTTTAATTTAAAAGGATCTAGGTGAAGATCCTTTTTGATAATCTCATGA
CCAAAATCCCTTAACGTGAGTTTTCGTTCCACTGAGCGTCAGACCCCGTAGAAAAGATCAAAGGATCTTC
TTGAGATCCTTTTTTTCTGCGCGTAATCTGCTGCTTGCAAACAAAAAAACCACCGCTACCAGCGGTGGTT
TGTTTGCCGGATCAAGAGCTACCAACTCTTTTTCCGAAGGTAACTGGCTTCAGCAGAGCGCAGATACCAA
ATACTGTTCTTCTAGTGTAGCCGTAGTTAGGCCACCACTTCAAGAACTCTGTAGCACCGCCTACATACCT
CGCTCTGCTAATCCTGTTACCAGTGGCTGCTGCCAGTGGCGATAAGTCGTGTCTTACCGGGTTGGACTCA
AGACGATAGTTACCGGATAAGGCGCAGCGGTCGGGCTGAACGGGGGGTTCGTGCACACAGCCCAGCTTGG
AGCGAACGACCTACACCGAACTGAGATACCTACAGCGTGAGCTATGAGAAAGCGCCACGCTTCCCGAAGG
GAGAAAGGCGGACAGGTATCCGGTAAGCGGCAGGGTCGGAACAGGAGAGCGCACGAGGGAGCTTCCAGGG
GGAAACGCCTGGTATCTTTATAGTCCTGTCGGGTTTCGCCACCTCTGACTTGAGCGTCGATTTTTGTGAT
GCTCGTCAGGGGGGCGGAGCCTATGGAAAAACGCCAGCAACGCGGCCTTTTTACGGTTCCTGGCCTTTTG
CTGGCCTTTTGCTCACATGTTCTTTCCTGCGTTATCCCCTGATTCTGTGGATAACCGTATTACCGCCTTT
GAGTGAGCTGATACCGCTCGCCGCAGCCGAACGACCGAGCGCAGCGAGTCAGTGAGCGAGGAAGCGGAAG
AGCGCCCAATACGCAAACCGCCTCTCCCCGCGCGTTGGCCGATTCATTAATGCAGCAAGCTCATGGCTGA
CTAATTTTTTTTATTTATGCAGAGGCCGAGGCCGCCTCGGCCTCTGAGCTATTCCAGAAGTAGTGAGGAG
GCTTTTTTGGAGGCCTAGGCTTTTGCAAAAAGCTCCCCGTGGCACGACAGGTTTCCCGACTGGAAAGCGG
GCAGTGAGCGCAACGCAATTAATGTGAGTTAGCTCACTCATTAGGCACCCCAGGCTTTACACTTTATGCT
TCCGGCTCGTATGTTGTGTGGAATTGTGAGCGGATAACAATTTCACACAGGAAACAGCTATGACATGATT
ACGAATTTCACAAATAAAGCATTTTTTTCACTGCATTCTAGTTGTGGTTTGTCCAAACTCATCAATGTAT
CTTATCATGTCTGGATCAACTGGATAACTCAAGCTAACCAAAATCATCCCAAACTTCCCACCCCATACCC
TATTACCACTGCCAATTACCTGTGGTTTCATTTACTCTAAACCTGTGATTCCTCTGAATTATTTTCATTT
TAAAGAAATTGTATTTGTTAAATATGTACTACAAACTTAGTAGT
Features (pLannotate 1.2.2; 22 found; start..end, strand, type, name):
    377..634     +  LTR            5' LTR (truncated): truncated 5' long terminal repeat (LTR) from HIV-1
    681..806     +  misc_feature   HIV-1 Ψ: packaging signal of human immunodeficiency virus type 1
    790..1128    +  CDS            HIV-1 gag (fragment): gag protein from human immunodeficiency virus 1; gag
   1303..1536    +  misc_feature   RRE: The Rev response element (RRE) of HIV-1 allows for Rev-dependent mRNA export from the nucleus to the cytoplasm.
   1913..2013    +  CDS            Rev (fragment): human immunodeficiency virus 1 (HIV-1) Rev protein; rev; enhances nuclear export of unspliced and incompletely spliced viral mRNAs
   2058..2175    +  misc_feature   cPPT/CTS: central polypurine tract and central termination sequence of HIV-1
   2218..2479    +  promoter       RSV promoter: Rous sarcoma virus enhancer/promoter
   2494..3846    +  CDS            GCaMP6f: improved fluorescent protein-based calcium sensor (Chen et al., 2013)
   3854..4442    +  misc_feature   WPRE: woodchuck hepatitis virus posttranscriptional regulatory element
   4450..4515    +  CDS            nef (fragment): NEF_HV1Z2 - Experimental evidence at protein level: Swiss-Prot protein existence level 1. Extracellular Nef protein targets CD4(+) T-lymphocytes for apoptosis by interacting with CXCR4 surface receptors. From Human immunodeficiency virus type 1 group M subtype D (isolate Z2/CDC-Z34) (HIV-1).
   4517..4750    +  LTR            3' LTR (ΔU3): self-inactivating 3' long terminal repeat (LTR) from HIV-1
   4955..5059    +  promoter       AmpR promoter: bla
   5060..5920    +  CDS            AmpR: β-lactamase; bla; confers resistance to ampicillin, carbenicillin, and related antibiotics
   6091..6679    +  rep_origin     ori: high-copy-number ColE1/pMB1/pBR322/pUC origin of replication
   6862..6916    +  CDS            lacI (fragment): lac repressor; lacI; The lac repressor binds to the lac operator to inhibit transcription in E. coli. This inhibition can be relieved by adding lactose or isopropyl-β-D-thiogalactopyranoside (IPTG).
   6922..7015    +  rep_origin     SV40 ori (fragment): SV40 origin of replication
   7040..7077    +  CDS            lacI (fragment): lac repressor; lacI; The lac repressor binds to the lac operator to inhibit transcription in E. coli. This inhibition can be relieved by adding lactose or isopropyl-β-D-thiogalactopyranoside (IPTG).
   7090..7111    +  protein_bind   CAP binding site: CAP binding activates transcription in the presence of cAMP. E. coli catabolite activator protein
   7126..7156    +  promoter       lac promoter: promoter for the E. coli lac operon
   7164..7180    +  protein_bind   lac operator: The lac repressor binds to the lac operator to inhibit transcription in E. coli. This inhibition can be relieved by adding lactose or isopropyl-β-D-thiogalactopyranoside (IPTG). lac repressor encoded by lacI
   7214..7297    +  polyA_signal   SV40 poly(A) signal (fragment): SV40 polyadenylation signal
   7464..329     +  CDS            nef (fragment) (across the origin): NEF_HV1BR - Experimental evidence at protein level: Swiss-Prot protein existence level 1. Extracellular Nef protein targets CD4(+) T-lymphocytes for apoptosis by interacting with CXCR4 surface receptors (PubMed:14990729). From Human immunodeficiency virus type 1 group M subtype B (isolate BRU/LAI) (HIV-1).
