[The description below was written by a language model from this plasmid's Addgene catalogue record and pLannotate feature annotations shown in this document.]
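Description:
pHAGE2-RSV-jGCaMP7f-W is an HIV-1-based lentiviral transfer vector built on the pHAGE2 backbone for delivering a genetically encoded calcium indicator to mammalian cells. It is maintained in E. coli as a high-copy plasmid through a ColE1/pUC-type origin and selected with ampicillin via the β-lactamase gene. The full sequence is about 7.5 kb, consistent with a 6.1 kb backbone plus a 1.35 kb insert. The viral portion carries a truncated 5' LTR, the Ψ packaging signal with an adjoining gag fragment, the Rev response element for Rev-dependent nuclear export of the genomic RNA, the cPPT/CTS element that aids nuclear import of the reverse-transcribed genome, and a ΔU3 self-inactivating 3' LTR that leaves the integrated provirus without LTR promoter activity. Short nef, Rev, lacI, SV40 origin and SV40 poly(A) matches are residual fragments of the backbone rather than functional units. The packaging proteins and envelope are not encoded here and must be provided in trans.

The payload lies between the cPPT and the 3' LTR. An internal Rous sarcoma virus enhancer/promoter drives jGCaMP7f, cloned between NotI and BamHI, followed by a WPRE (the "W" in the name) to improve transcript processing and expression. jGCaMP7f is a GFP-based sensor whose fluorescence rises on calcium binding, with recorded sources in jellyfish, rat and chicken. The record lists H78K and A317L mutations and an N-terminal 6xHis/T7/Xpress tag leader. The automated annotation labels this ORF as GCaMP6f, which reflects close sequence similarity to the earlier sensor rather than a different insert. The insert was derived from a previously deposited jGCaMP7f plasmid. The stated purpose is expression of a calcium sensor protein in mammalian cells; no mammalian selection marker or second reporter is annotated.
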