Addgene plasmid #126691: pHAGE2-RSV-jGCaMP7f-W
Purpose: Mammalian calcium sensor protein.
Depositing lab: Darrell Kotton. Depositing organization: Boston University Medical Campus.
Backbone
  Vector backbone: pHAGE2
  Backbone manufacturer: Derived in Kotton lab
  Backbone size w/o insert (bp): 6111
  Vector type: Lentiviral
Growth in bacteria
  Bacterial resistance: Ampicillin, 100 μg/mL
  Growth temperature: 37°C
  Growth strain: NEB Stable
  Copy number: High Copy
Gene/Insert
  Gene/Insert name: jGCaMP7f
  Species: R. norvegicus (rat), G. gallus (chicken); A. Victoria (Jellyfish)
  Insert size (bp): 1353
  Mutation: H78K, A317L
  Promoter: RSV
  Tag / fusion protein: 6xHIS, T7, Xpress (N terminal on insert)
  Cloning method: Restriction Enzyme; 5′ cloning site NotI (not destroyed); 3′ cloning site BamHI (not destroyed)
  Sequencing primers: 5′ GGTACAGTGCAGGGGAAAGAAT; 3′ CCACATAGCGTAAAAGGAGCAACA
Resource information
  A portion of this plasmid was derived from a plasmid made by: Douglas Kim & GENIE Project (Addgene plasmid # 104463)
Terms and licenses: Academic/Nonprofit Terms; Industry Terms: Not Available to Industry
How to cite: pHAGE2-RSV-jGCaMP7f-W was a gift from Darrell Kotton (Addgene plasmid # 126691 ; http://n2t.net/addgene:126691 ; RRID:Addgene_126691)
