>Addgene plasmid #126691 | pHAGE2-RSV-jGCaMP7f-W | depositor partial sequence | sequence record 242506 | RSV
AATGTAGTCTTATGCAATACTCTTGTAGTCTTGCAACATGGTAACGATGAGTTAGCAACATGCCTTACAA
GGAGAGAAAAAGCACCGTGCATGCCGATTGGTGGAAGTAAGGTGGTACGATCGTGCCTTATTAGGAAGGC
AACAGACGGGTCTGACATGGATTGGACGAACCACTGAATTCCGCATTGCAGAGATATTGTATTTAAGTGC
CTAGCTCGATACAATAAACGCCATTTGACCATTCACCACATTGGTGTGCACC
