>Addgene plasmid #126691 | pHAGE2-RSV-jGCaMP7f-W | depositor partial sequence | sequence record 242507 | jGCaMP7f
ATGGGTTCTCATCATCATCATCATCATGGTATGGCTAGCATGACTGGTGGACAGCAAATGGGTCGGGATC
TGTACGACGATGACGATAAGGATCTCGCCACCATGGTCGACTCATCACGTCGTAAGTGGAATAAGACAGG
TCACGCAGTCAGAGCTATAGGTCGGCTGAGCTCACTCGAGAACGTCTATATCAAGGCCGACAAGCAGAAG
AACGGCATCAAGGCGAACTTCAAGATCCGCCACAACATCGAGGACGGCGGCGTGCAGCTCGCCTACCACT
ACCAGCAGAACACCCCCATCGGCGACGGCCCCGTGCTGCTGCCCGACAACCACTACCTGAGCGTGCAGTC
CAAACTTTCGAAAGACCCCAACGAGAAGCGCGATCACATGGTCCTGCTGGAGTTCGTGACCGCCGCCGGG
ATCACTCTCGGCATGGACGAGCTGTACAAGGGCGGTACCGGAGGGAGCATGGTGAGCAAGGGCGAGGAGC
TGTTCACCGGGGTGGTGCCCATCCTGGTCGAGCTGGACGGCGACGTAAACGGCCACAAGTTCAGCGTGTC
CGGCGAGGGTGAGGGCGATGCCACCTACGGCAAGCTGACCCTGAAGTTCATCTGCACCACCGGCAAGCTG
CCCGTGCCCTGGCCCACCCTCGTGACCACCCTGACCTACGGCGTGCAGTGCTTCAGCCGCTACCCCGACC
ACATGAAGCAGCACGACTTCTTCAAGTCCGCCATGCCCGAAGGCTACATCCAGGAGCGCACCATCTTCTT
CAAGGACGACGGCAACTACAAGACCCGCGCCGAGGTGAAGTTCGAGGGCGACACCCTGGTGAACCGCATC
GAGCTTAAGGGCATCGACTTCAAGGAGGACGGCAACATCCTGGGGCACAAGCTGGAGTACAACCTGCCGG
ACCAACTGACTGAAGAGCAGATCGCAGAATTTAAAGAGCTGTTCTCCCTATTTGACAAGGACGGGGATGG
GACAATAACAACCAAGGAGCTGGGGACGGTGATGCGGTCTCTGGGGCAGAACCCCACAGAAGCAGAGCTG
CAGGACATGATCAATGAAGTAGATGCCGACGGTGACGGCACAATCGACTTCCCTGAGTTCCTGACAATGA
TGGCAAGAAAAATGAAATACACAGACAGTGAAGAAGAAATTAGAGAAGCGTTCCGTGTGTTTGATAAGGA
TGGCAATGGCTACATCAGTGCAGCAGAGCTTCGCCACGTGATGACAAACCTTGGAGAGAAGTTAACAGAT
GAAGAGGTTGATGAAATGATCAGGGAAGCAGACATCGATGGGGATGGTCAGGTAAACTACGAAGAGTTTG
TACAAATGATGACAGCGAAGTGA
